>Addgene plasmid #75887 | NME1-NME2 gRNA (BRDN0001162403) | addgene full sequence | sequence record 184762 | Addgene Assembled Sequence
CCCGGGTGCAAAGATGGATAAAGTTTTAAACAGAGAGGAATCTTTGCAGCTAATGGACCTTCTAGGTCTT
GAAAGGAGTGGGAATTGGCTCCGGTGCCCGTCAGTGGGCAGAGCGCACATCGCCCACAGTCCCCGAGAAG
TTGGGGGGAGGGGTCGGCAATTGATCCGGTGCCTAGAGAAGGTGGCGCGGGGTAAACTGGGAAAGTGATG
TCGTGTACTGGCTCCGCCTTTTTCCCGAGGGTGGGGGAGAACCGTATATAAGTGCAGTAGTCGCCGTGAA
CGTTCTTTTTCGCAACGGGTTTGCCGCCAGAACACAGGTAAGTGCCGTGTGTGGTTCCCGCGGGCCTGGC
CTCTTTACGGGTTATGGCCCTTGCGTGCCTTGAATTACTTCCACCTGGCTGCAGTACGTGATTCTTGATC
CCGAGCTTCGGGTTGGAAGTGGGTGGGAGAGTTCGAGGCCTTGCGCTTAAGGAGCCCCTTCGCCTCGTGC
TTGAGTTGAGGCCTGGCCTGGGCGCTGGGGCCGCCGCGTGCGAATCTGGTGGCACCTTCGCGCCTGTCTC
GCTGCTTTCGATAAGTCTCTAGCCATTTAAAATTTTTGATGACCTGCTGCGACGCTTTTTTTCTGGCAAG
ATAGTCTTGTAAATGCGGGCCAAGATCTGCACACTGGTATTTCGGTTTTTGGGGCCGCGGGCGGCGACGG
GGCCCGTGCGTCCCAGCGCACATGTTCGGCGAGGCGGGGCCTGCGAGCGCGGCCACCGAGAATCGGACGG
GGGTAGTCTCAAGCTGGCCGGCCTGCTCTGGTGCCTGGCCTCGCGCCGCCGTGTATCGCCCCGCCCTGGG
CGGCAAGGCTGGCCCGGTCGGCACCAGTTGCGTGAGCGGAAAGATGGCCGCTTCCCGGCCCTGCTGCAGG
GAGCTCAAAATGGAGGACGCGGCGCTCGGGAGAGCGGGCGGGTGAGTCACCCACACAAAGGAAAAGGGCC
TTTCCGTCCTCAGCCGTCGCTTCATGTGACTCCACGGAGTACCGGGCGCCGTCCAGGCACCTCGATTAGT
TCTCGAGCTTTTGGAGTACGTCGTCTTTAGGTTGGGGGGAGGGGTTTTATGCGATGGAGTTTCCCCACAC
TGAGTGGGTGGAGACTGAAGTTAGGCCAGCTTGGCACTTGATGTAATTCTCCTTGGAATTTGCCCTTTTT
GAGTTTGGATCTTGGTTCATTCTCAAGCCTCAGACAGTGGTTCAAAGTTTTTTTCTTCCATTTCAGGTGT
CGTGACGTACGGCCACCATGACCGAGTACAAGCCCACGGTGCGCCTCGCCACCCGCGACGACGTCCCCAG
GGCCGTACGCACCCTCGCCGCCGCGTTCGCCGACTACCCCGCCACGCGCCACACCGTCGATCCGGACCGC
CACATCGAGCGGGTCACCGAGCTGCAAGAACTCTTCCTCACGCGCGTCGGGCTCGACATCGGCAAGGTGT
GGGTCGCGGACGACGGCGCCGCCGTGGCGGTCTGGACCACGCCGGAGAGCGTCGAAGCGGGGGCGGTGTT
CGCCGAGATCGGCCCGCGCATGGCCGAGTTGAGCGGTTCCCGGCTGGCCGCGCAGCAACAGATGGAAGGC
CTCCTGGCGCCGCACCGGCCCAAGGAGCCCGCGTGGTTCCTGGCCACCGTCGGAGTCTCGCCCGACCACC
AGGGCAAGGGTCTGGGCAGCGCCGTCGTGCTCCCCGGAGTGGAGGCGGCCGAGCGCGCCGGGGTGCCCGC
CTTCCTGGAGACCTCCGCGCCCCGCAACCTCCCCTTCTACGAGCGGCTCGGCTTCACCGTCACCGCCGAC
GTCGAGGTGCCCGAAGGACCGCGCACCTGGTGCATGACCCGCAAGCCCGGTGCCTGAACGCGTTAAGTCG
ACAATCAACCTCTGGATTACAAAATTTGTGAAAGATTGACTGGTATTCTTAACTATGTTGCTCCTTTTAC
GCTATGTGGATACGCTGCTTTAATGCCTTTGTATCATGCTATTGCTTCCCGTATGGCTTTCATTTTCTCC
TCCTTGTATAAATCCTGGTTGCTGTCTCTTTATGAGGAGTTGTGGCCCGTTGTCAGGCAACGTGGCGTGG
TGTGCACTGTGTTTGCTGACGCAACCCCCACTGGTTGGGGCATTGCCACCACCTGTCAGCTCCTTTCCGG
GACTTTCGCTTTCCCCCTCCCTATTGCCACGGCGGAACTCATCGCCGCCTGCCTTGCCCGCTGCTGGACA
GGGGCTCGGCTGTTGGGCACTGACAATTCCGTGGTGTTGTCGGGGAAATCATCGTCCTTTCCTTGGCTGC
TCGCCTGTGTTGCCACCTGGATTCTGCGCGGGACGTCCTTCTGCTACGTCCCTTCGGCCCTCAATCCAGC
GGACCTTCCTTCCCGCGGCCTGCTGCCGGCTCTGCGGCCTCTTCCGCGTCTTCGCCTTCGCCCTCAGACG
AGTCGGATCTCCCTTTGGGCCGCCTCCCCGCGTCGACTTTAAGACCAATGACTTACAAGGCAGCTGTAGA
TCTTAGCCACTTTTTAAAAGAAAAGGGGGGACTGGAAGGGCTAATTCACTCCCAACGAAGACAAGATCTG
CTTTTTGCTTGTACTGGGTCTCTCTGGTTAGACCAGATCTGAGCCTGGGAGCTCTCTGGCTAACTAGGGA
ACCCACTGCTTAAGCCTCAATAAAGCTTGCCTTGAGTGCTTCAAGTAGTGTGTGCCCGTCTGTTGTGTGA
CTCTGGTAACTAGAGATCCCTCAGACCCTTTTAGTCAGTGTGGAAAATCTCTAGCAGTACGTATAGTAGT
TCATGTCATCTTATTATTCAGTATTTATAACTTGCAAAGAAATGAATATCAGAGAGTGAGAGGAACTTGT
TTATTGCAGCTTATAATGGTTACAAATAAAGCAATAGCATCACAAATTTCACAAATAAAGCATTTTTTTC
ACTGCATTCTAGTTGTGGTTTGTCCAAACTCATCAATGTATCTTATCATGTCTGGCTCTAGCTATCCCGC
CCCTAACTCCGCCCATCCCGCCCCTAACTCCGCCCAGTTCCGCCCATTCTCCGCCCCATGGCTGACTAAT
TTTTTTTATTTATGCAGAGGCCGAGGCCGCCTCGGCCTCTGAGCTATTCCAGAAGTAGTGAGGAGGCTTT
TTTGGAGGCCTAGGGACGTACCCAATTCGCCCTATAGTGAGTCGTATTACGCGCGCTCACTGGCCGTCGT
TTTACAACGTCGTGACTGGGAAAACCCTGGCGTTACCCAACTTAATCGCCTTGCAGCACATCCCCCTTTC
GCCAGCTGGCGTAATAGCGAAGAGGCCCGCACCGATCGCCCTTCCCAACAGTTGCGCAGCCTGAATGGCG
AATGGG
[124 nt withheld, positions 3367-3490]
C
[91 nt withheld, positions 3492-3582]
A
[49 nt withheld, positions 3584-3632]
CCTTTGACGTTGGAGTCCACGTTCTTT
[37 nt withheld, positions 3660-3696]
ACCCTATCTCGGTCTATTCTTTTGATTTATAAGGGATTTTGCCGATTTCGGCCTATTGGTTAAAAAATGA
GCTGATTTAACAAAAATTTAACGCGAATTTTAACAAAATATTAACGCTTACAATTTAGGTGGCACTTTTC
GGGGAAATGTGCGCGGAACCCCTATTTGTTTATTTTTCTAAATACATTCAAATATGTATCCGCTCATGAG
ACAATAACCCTGATAAATGCTTCAATAATATTGAAAAAGGAAGAGTATGAGTATTCAACATTTCCGTGTC
GCCCTTATTCCCTTTTTTGCGGCATTTTGCCTTCCTGTTTTTGCTCACCCAGAAACGCTGGTGAAAGTAA
AAGATGCTGAAGATCAGTTGGGTGCACGAGTGGGTTACATCGAACTGGATCTCAACAGCGGTAAGATCCT
TGAGAGTTTTCGCCCCGAAGAACGTTTTCCAATGATGAGCACTTTTAAAGTTCTGCTATGTGGCGCGGTA
TTATCCCGTATTGACGCCGGGCAAGAGCAACTCGGTCGCCGCATACACTATTCTCAGAATGACTTGGTTG
AGTACTCACCAGTCACAGAAAAGCATCTTACGGATGGCATGACAGTAAGAGAATTATGCAGTGCTGCCAT
AACCATGAGTGATAACACTGCGGCCAACTTACTTCTGACAACGATCGGAGGACCGAAGGAGCTAACCGCT
TTTTTGCACAACATGGGGGATCATGTAACTCGCCTTGATCGTTGGGAACCGGAGCTGAATGAAGCCATAC
CAAACGACGAGCGTGACACCACGATGCCTGTAGCAATGGCAACAACGTTGCGCAAACTATTAACTGGCGA
ACTACTTACTCTAGCTTCCCGGCAACAATTAATAGACTGGATGGAGGCGGATAAAGTTGCAGGACCACTT
CTGCGCTCGGCCCTTCCGGCTGGCTGGTTTATTGCTGATAAATCTGGAGCCGGTGAGCGTGGGTCTCGCG
GTATCATTGCAGCACTGGGGCCAGATGGTAAGCCCTCCCGTATCGTAGTTATCTACACGACGGGGAGTCA
GGCAACTATGGATGAACGAAATAGACAGATCGCTGAGATAGGTGCCTCACTGATTAAGCATTGGTAACTG
TCAGACCAAGTTTACTCATATATACTTTAGATTGATTTAAAACTTCATTTTTAATTTAAAAGGATCTAGG
TGAAGATCCTTTTTGATAATCTCATGACCAAAATCCCTTAACGTGAGTTTTCGTTCCACTGAGCGTCAGA
CCCCGTAGAAAAGATCAAAGGATCTTCTTGAGATCCTTTTTTTCTGCGCGTAATCTGCTGCTTGCAAACA
AAAAAACCACCGCTACCAGCGGTGGTTTGTTTGCCGGATCAAGAGCTACCAACTCTTTTTCCGAAGGTAA
CTGGCTTCAGCAGAGCGCAGATACCAAATACTGTTCTTCTAGTGTAGCCGTAGTTAGGCCACCACTTCAA
GAACTCTGTAGCACCGCCTACATACCTCGCTCTGCTAATCCTGTTACCAGTGGCTGCTGCCAGTGGCGAT
AAGTCGTGTCTTACCGGGTTGGACTCAAGACGATAGTTACCGGATAAGGCGCAGCGGTCGGGCTGAACGG
GGGGTTCGTGCACACAGCCCAGCTTGGAGCGAACGACCTACACCGAACTGAGATACCTACAGCGTGAGCT
ATGAGAAAGCGCCACGCTTCCCGAAGGGAGAAAGGCGGACAGGTATCCGGTAAGCGGCAGGGTCGGAACA
GGAGAGCGCACGAGGGAGCTTCCAGGGGGAAACGCCTGGTATCTTTATAGTCCTGTCGGGTTTCGCCACC
TCTGACTTGAGCGTCGATTTTTGTGATGCTCGTCAGGGGGGCGGAGCCTATGGAAAAACGCCAGCAACGC
GGCCTTTTTACGGTTCCTGGCCTTTTGCTGGCCTTTTGCTCACATGTTCTTTCCTGCGTTATCCCCTGAT
TCTGTGGATAACCGTATTACCGCCTTTGAGTGAGCTGATACCGCTCGCCGCAGCCGAACGACCGAGCGCA
GCGAGTCAGTGAGCGAGGAAGCGGAAGAGCGCCCAATACGCAAACCGCCTCTCCCCGCGCGTTGGCCGAT
TCATTAATGCAGCTGGCACGACAGGTTTCCCGACTGGAAAGCGGGCAGTGAGCGCAACGCAATTAATGTG
AGTTAGCTCACTCATTAGGCACCCCAGGCTTTACACTTTATGCTTCCGGCTCGTATGTTGTGTGGAATTG
TGAGCGGATAACAATTTCACACAGGAAACAGCTATGACCATGATTACGCCAAGCGCGCAATTAACCCTCA
CTAAAGGGAACAAAAGCTGGAGCTGCAAGCTTAATGTAGTCTTATGCAATACTCTTGTAGTCTTGCAACA
TGGTAACGATGAGTTAGCAACATGCCTTACAAGGAGAGAAAAAGCACCGTGCATGCCGATTGGTGGAAGT
AAGGTGGTACGATCGTGCCTTATTAGGAAGGCAACAGACGGGTCTGACATGGATTGGACGAACCACTGAA
TTGCCGCATTGCAGAGATATTGTATTTAAGTGCCTAGCTCGATACATAAACGGGTCTCTCTGGTTAGACC
AGATCTGAGCCTGGGAGCTCTCTGGCTAACTAGGGAACCCACTGCTTAAGCCTCAATAAAGCTTGCCTTG
AGTGCTTCAAGTAGTGTGTGCCCGTCTGTTGTGTGACTCTGGTAACTAGAGATCCCTCAGACCCTTTTAG
TCAGTGTGGAAAATCTCTAGCAGTGGCGCCCGAACAGGGACTTGAAAGCGAAAGGGAAACCAGAGGAGCT
CTCTCGACGCAGGACTCGGCTTGCTGAAGCGCGCACGGCAAGAGGCGAGGGGCGGCGACTGGTGAGTACG
CCAAAAATTTTGACTAGCGGAGGCTAGAAGGAGAGAGATGGGTGCGAGAGCGTCAGTATTAAGCGGGGGA
GAATTAGATCGCGATGGGAAAAAATTCGGTTAAGGCCAGGGGGAAAGAAAAAATATAAATTAAAACATAT
AGTATGGGCAAGCAGGGAGCTAGAACGATTCGCAGTTAATCCTGGCCTGTTAGAAACATCAGAAGGCTGT
AGACAAATACTGGGACAGCTACAACCATCCCTTCAGACAGGATCAGAAGAACTTAGATCATTATATAATA
CAGTAGCAACCCTCTATTGTGTGCATCAAAGGATAGAGATAAAAGACACCAAGGAAGCTTTAGACAAGAT
AGAGGAAGAGCAAAACAAAAGTAAGACCACCGCACAGCAAGCGGCCGCTGATCTTCAGACCTGGAGGAGG
AGATATGAGGGACAATTGGAGAAGTGAATTATATAAATATAAAGTAGTAAAAATTGAACCATTAGGAGTA
GCACCCACCAAGGCAAAGAGAAGAGTGGTGCAGAGAGAAAAAAGAGCAGTGGGAATAGGAGCTTTGTTCC
TTGGGTTCTTGGGAGCAGCAGGAAGCACTATGGGCGCAGCGTCAATGACGCTGACGGTACAGGCCAGACA
ATTATTGTCTGGTATAGTGCAGCAGCAGAACAATTTGCTGAGGGCTATTGAGGCGCAACAGCATCTGTTG
CAACTCACAGTCTGGGGCATCAAGCAGCTCCAGGCAAGAATCCTGGCTGTGGAAAGATACCTAAAGGATC
AACAGCTCCTGGGGATTTGGGGTTGCTCTGGAAAACTCATTTGCACCACTGCTGTGCCTTGGAATGCTAG
TTGGAGTAATAAATCTCTGGAACAGATTTGGAATCACACGACCTGGATGGAGTGGGACAGAGAAATTAAC
AATTACACAAGCTTAATACACTCCTTAATTGAAGAATCGCAAAACCAGCAAGAAAAGAATGAACAAGAAT
TATTGGAATTAGATAAATGGGCAAGTTTGTGGAATTGGTTTAACATAACAAATTGGCTGTGGTATATAAA
ATTATTCATAATGATAGTAGGAGGCTTGGTAGGTTTAAGAATAGTTTTTGCTGTACTTTCTATAGTGAAT
AGAGTTAGGCAGGGATATTCACCATTATCGTTTCAGACCCACCTCCCAACCCCGAGGGGACCCAGAGAGG
GCCTATTTCCCATGATTCCTTCATATTTGCATATACGATACAAGGCTGTTAGAGAGATAATTAGAATTAA
TTTGACTGTAAACACAAAGATATTAGTACAAAATACGTGACGTAGAAAGTAATAATTTCTTGGGTAGTTT
GCAGTTTTAAAATTATGTTTTAAAATGGACTATCATATGCTTACCGTAACTTGAAAGTATTTCGATTTCT
TGGCTTTATATATCTTGTGGAAAGGACGAAACACCGCATTGCGATCAAACCAGATGGTTTTAGAGCTAGA
AATAGCAAGTTAAAATAAGGCTAGTCCGTTATCAACTTGAAAAAGTGGCACCGAGTCGGTGCTTTTTTAA
GCTTGGCGTAACTAGATCTTGAGACAAATGGCAGTATTCATCCACAATTTTAAAAGAAAAGGGGGGATTG
GGGGGTACAGTGCAGGGGAAAGAATAGTAGACATAATAGCAACAGACATACAAACTAAAGAATTACAAAA
ACAAATTACAAAAATTCAAAATTTTCGGGTTTATTACAGGGACAGCAGAGATCCACTTTGGCGCCGGCTC
GAGGGGG
Features (pLannotate 1.2.2; 29 found; start..end, strand, type, name):
     14..80      +  CDS            small t antigen (fragment): SV40 (simian virus 40) small t antigen
    106..317     +  promoter       EF-1α core promoter: core promoter for human elongation factor EF-1α
    318..1256    +  intron         EF-1α intron A: intron upstream of the start codon of human EF-1α
   1278..1877    +  CDS            PuroR (fragment): puromycin N-acetyltransferase; pac from Streptomyces; confers resistance to puromycin
   1893..2481    +  misc_feature   WPRE: woodchuck hepatitis virus posttranscriptional regulatory element
   2532..2551    +  misc_feature   cPPT/CTS (fragment): central polypurine tract and central termination sequence of HIV-1
   2553..2786    +  LTR            3' LTR (ΔU3): self-inactivating 3' long terminal repeat (LTR) from HIV-1
   2864..2985    +  polyA_signal   SV40 poly(A) signal: SV40 polyadenylation signal
   3025..3160    +  rep_origin     SV40 ori: SV40 origin of replication
   3181..3199    -  promoter       T7 promoter: promoter for bacteriophage T7 RNA polymerase
   3207..3362    +  CDS            lacZα (fragment): LacZα fragment of β-galactosidase; lacZ fragment
   3367..3795    +  rep_origin     f1 ori (sequence partly withheld): f1 bacteriophage origin of replication; arrow indicates direction of (+) strand synthesis
   3848..3952    +  promoter       AmpR promoter: bla
   3953..4813    +  CDS            AmpR: β-lactamase; bla; confers resistance to ampicillin, carbenicillin, and related antibiotics
   4984..5572    +  rep_origin     ori: high-copy-number ColE1/pMB1/pBR322/pUC origin of replication
   5755..5847    +  CDS            lacI (fragment): lac repressor; lacI; The lac repressor binds to the lac operator to inhibit transcription in E. coli. This inhibition can be relieved by adding lactose or isopropyl-β-D-thiogalactopyranoside (IPTG).
   5860..5881    +  protein_bind   CAP binding site: CAP binding activates transcription in the presence of cAMP. E. coli catabolite activator protein
   5896..5926    +  promoter       lac promoter: promoter for the E. coli lac operon
   5934..5950    +  protein_bind   lac operator: The lac repressor binds to the lac operator to inhibit transcription in E. coli. This inhibition can be relieved by adding lactose or isopropyl-β-D-thiogalactopyranoside (IPTG). lac repressor encoded by lacI
   5995..6013    +  promoter       T3 promoter: promoter for bacteriophage T3 RNA polymerase
   6041..6267    +  promoter       RSV promoter: Rous sarcoma virus enhancer/promoter
   6268..6448    +  LTR            5' LTR (truncated): truncated 5' long terminal repeat (LTR) from HIV-1
   6495..6620    +  misc_feature   HIV-1 Ψ: packaging signal of human immunodeficiency virus type 1
   6604..6967    +  CDS            HIV-1 gag (fragment): gag protein from human immunodeficiency virus 1; gag
   7113..7346    +  misc_feature   RRE: The Rev response element (RRE) of HIV-1 allows for Rev-dependent mRNA export from the nucleus to the cytoplasm.
   7723..7749    +  CDS            Rev (fragment): human immunodeficiency virus 1 (HIV-1) Rev protein; rev; enhances nuclear export of unspliced and incompletely spliced viral mRNAs
   7753..7993    +  promoter       U6 promoter: RNA polymerase III promoter for human U6 snRNA
   8023..8098    +  misc_RNA       gRNA scaffold: guide RNA scaffold for the Streptococcus pyogenes CRISPR/Cas9 system
   8154..8271    +  misc_feature   cPPT/CTS: central polypurine tract and central termination sequence of HIV-1
