[The description below was written by a language model from this plasmid's Addgene catalogue record and pLannotate feature annotations shown in this document.]
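Description:
NME1-NME2 gRNA (BRDN0001162403) is a third-generation lentiviral CRISPR guide RNA plasmid built on the lentiGuide-Puro backbone. It carries a single guide designed against human NME1 and the NME1-NME2 readthrough transcript. It is propagated in E. coli as a high-copy plasmid through a ColE1/pUC-type origin with ampicillin selection (AmpR). The backbone also retains an f1 origin, an SV40 origin and poly(A) signal, and remnants of lac and T7/T3 cloning-vector sequences.

The lentiviral transfer cassette begins with an RSV promoter fused to a truncated HIV-1 5' LTR, which drives Tat-independent production of the genomic RNA in packaging cells. This is followed by the Ψ packaging signal with an adjoining gag fragment and the Rev response element for Rev-dependent nuclear export. Downstream, a human U6 RNA polymerase III promoter drives the targeting spacer fused to the Streptococcus pyogenes Cas9 guide RNA scaffold, followed by a cPPT/CTS element that aids nuclear import of the provirus. A second cassette uses the EF-1α core promoter with its intron A to express puromycin N-acetyltransferase, allowing puromycin selection of transduced mammalian cells. A WPRE enhances transcript expression, and the self-inactivating ΔU3 3' LTR closes the cassette.

The plasmid does not encode Cas9, so it must be used with a separate Cas9 vector or in cells that already express Cas9. The guide belongs to a human kinome gRNA collection created with optimized sgRNA design rules, and it is suited to knockout of NME1/NME1-NME2 in human cells.
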