Addgene plasmid #75887: NME1-NME2 gRNA (BRDN0001162403)
Purpose: 3rd generation lentiviral gRNA plasmid targeting human NME1-NME2
Depositing lab: John Doench & David Root. Depositing organization: Broad Institute. Publication: Optimized sgRNA design to maximize activity and minimize off-target effects of CRISPR-Cas9. Doench JG, Fusi N, Sullender M, Hegde M, Vaimberg EW, Donovan KF, Smith I, Tothova Z, Wilen C, Orchard R, Virgin HW, Listgarten J, Root DE. Nat Biotechnol. 2016 Jan 18. doi: 10.1038/nbt.3437. PubMed 26780180.
Backbone
  Vector backbone: lentiGuide-Puro
  Backbone manufacturer: Zhang Lab (Addgene plasmid # 52963)
  Vector type: Mammalian Expression, Lentiviral, CRISPR
  Selectable markers: Puromycin
Growth in bacteria
  Bacterial resistance: Ampicillin, 100 μg/mL
  Growth temperature: 37°C
  Growth strain: DH5alpha
  Copy number: High Copy
Gene/Insert
  Gene/Insert name: NME1,NME1-NME2 (alt names: NME1-NME2; NM_000269.2)
  gRNA/shRNA sequence: CATTGCGATCAAACCAGATG
  Species: H. sapiens (human)
  Entrez Gene: NME1 (a.k.a. AWD, GAAD, NB, NBS, NDK1, NDKA, NDPK A, NDPK-A, NDPKA, NM23, NM23-H1)
  Promoter: hU6
  Cloning method: Unknown
  Sequencing primers: 5′ U6-F; 3′ pS2-R
Terms and licenses: Academic/Nonprofit Terms; Industry Terms: Not Available to Industry
Depositor comments: The gRNA was designed to target the following Genbank reference sequence(s): NM_000269.2,NM_001018136.2,NM_198175.1. Note that this plasmid does NOT contain Cas9. It should be used in conjunction with lentiCas9-Blast (Addgene #52962) or otherwise with cell lines already expressing Cas9. Browse the full kinome gRNA library at http://www.addgene.org/pooled-library/broadgpp-human-kinome/ or visit http://www.broadinstitute.org/rnai/public/ for detailed protocols and information.
How to cite: NME1-NME2 gRNA (BRDN0001162403) was a gift from John Doench & David Root (Addgene plasmid # 75887 ; http://n2t.net/addgene:75887 ; RRID:Addgene_75887)
