>Addgene plasmid #75887 | NME1-NME2 gRNA (BRDN0001162403) | depositor partial sequence | sequence record 143347 | Target Sequence
CATTGCGATCAAACCAGATG
