>Addgene plasmid #75887 | NME1-NME2 gRNA (BRDN0001162403) | addgene partial sequence | sequence record 184761 | hU6-F
AGAAAGTAATAATTTCTTGGGTAGTTTGCAGTTTTAAAATTATGTTTTAAAATGGACTATCATATGCTTA
CCGTAACTTGAAAGTATTTCGATTTCTTGGCTTTATATATCTTGTGGAAAGGACGAAACACCGCATTGCG
ATCAAACCAGATGGTTTTAGAGCTAGAAATAGCAAGTTAAAATAAGGCTAGTCCGTTATCAACTTGAAAA
AGTGGCACCGAGTCGGTGCTTTTTTAAGCTTGGCGTAACTAGATCTTGAGACAAATGGCAGTATTCATCC
ACAATTTTAAAAGAAAAGGGGGGATTGGGGGGTACAGTGCAGGGGAAAGAATAGTAGACATAATAGCAAC
AGACATACAAACTAAAGAATTACAAAAACAAATTACAAAAATTCAAAATTTTCGGGTTTATTACAGGGAC
AGCAGAGATCCACTTTGGCGCCGGCTCGAGGGGGCCCGGGTGCAAAGATGGATAAAGTTTTAAACAGAGA
GGAATCTTTGCAGCTAATGGACCTTCTAGGTCTTGAAAGGAGTGGGAATTGGCTCCGGTGCCCGTCAGTG
GGCAGAGCGC
